>Addgene plasmid #99849 | AAV-KrasG12A/sgKras/Cre | addgene full sequence | sequence record 193789 | Addgene NGS Result
CCTGCAGGCAGCTGCGCGCTCGCTCGCTCACTGAGGCCGCCCGGGCGTCGGGCGACCTTTGGTCGCCCGG
CCTCAGTGAGCGAGCGAGCGCGCAGAGAGGGAGTGGCCAACTCCATCACTAGGGGTTCCTGGAGGGGTGG
AGTCGTGACGTAAAGATCTGATATCATCGATCGCGATGCATTAATTAAGCGGCCGCCATGGCAGTTCTTT
TGTATCCATTTGTCTCTTTATCTGCAATAATATATGTTCTACAAGGGAAAGGAGATAAAGTGTATATATT
AATTTTATTTCAAAAATGTTTGGAAAAGCAGACTAGGAAACAACAGTGTTGTATTCAGGGCTGTTAACTG
TATACAGTGCCAGCACTTAGTGCACCTGTTGGGAGTGCAGTGTATTATAAGCAAGGCAGAAGTCACAGAG
GTTACTGAGAAACTCTTTTATGTTCTTTACATTTTTTTTCTTGCCAAAAATAGTCTTTATCTCTGAATTT
CATTCAATTTTATTTCCTTGTACAGAGGTACTGTTTTTAGTACTCAAAGGATTATATGTTAAAATTGATC
TGATCCTATACCAAATATTTAAACCCATTTCCCACAGATAGTTTATAGATTAAAATGCCATCAAATATTA
TCTTTATTTGCTTCATTGCCTAAATATGTCTTTCCCCAGCACAGTGCAGTTTTGACACCAGCTTCGGCTT
CCTATTTTGTTGCCCTTTATTGCAGAACTGCTCTGATGGCTTTAAAACAGTTCTCTGCAGTTGTTGGCTC
CAACACAGATGTTCTTAGGCTACCTAACTTCTAACTTTTAATATCCAGTCAACAAAGAATACCGCAAGGG
TAGGTGTTGGGATAGCTGTCGACAAGCTCATGCGGGTGTGTCCACAGGGTATAGCGTACTATGCAGAATA
TTTGTACTGAGTGAAGTCATGATACATTCCTTTGAGAGCCATTAGCTGCTACAAAACAGTAATCTGGCTG
TTTAGATCAACAAGCTAAATGATAGAAGATGAAAGTACTGGTTTCCATGTATTTTTATTAAGTGTTGATG
AGAAAGTTGTAAGTGACTTACAGGTTACTCTGTACATCTGTAGTCACTGAATTCGGAATATCTTAGAGTT
TTACACACCTAGGTGAGTGTTAAAATATTGATAAAGTTTTTGATAATCTTGTGTGAGACATGTTCTAATT
TAGTTGTATTTTATTATTTTTATTGTAAGGCCTGCTGAAAATGACTGAGTATAAACTAGTAGTCGTTGGA
GCTGCTGGCGTGGGCAAGTCGGCCCTTACCATCCAGCTAATTCAGAATCACTTTGTGGATGAGTATGACC
CTACGATAGAGGTAACGCTGCTCTACAGTCTGCGTACGCTTGTAAAGGACGGCAGCCAGCCGCTTTGAAA
AAGATATCATTTTTATATTTATTAGAAAATTATATTGAAAGTTATTTCAGTTATATGTGATGTCCTTTAG
TTCCAAGGCTTTAAACTGGGTGTTAGGGAACCATAGGTGCAAGAAAGTCCACTTCTCATGAGAGCTCACC
ACAGAGAAAGAAAGTCCACTTCTCATGAGAGCTTACCACAGAGAGTAAGGTCCAAGATGCCATCCGTGCT
TTGTATTTGCATTTTGATAAATAAATTTCATGATTTTGTGAGAGTTAAGAATATAGCTTTGCCTTTGATC
TATTCCTGAAAGGTTTGTTGTTGTTTTATGGGTTTGTTGTTATTGTGTTGTTGTTTGGTGTCTTTTAGGC
AGGGTCTTACTATGCAGCCCTGACCGGCCTAGAACTCAACTATGTAGACCAGACTAGCTCTGAATTCTCA
GAGATCCATCTACCTGCCTCTGCTGCCCAGATGCTGCGATTAAAGATGTACACCACCATGTACAGTGAAA
GTTACTCTTTTGAAAACACTTTATTGTTATAGATTACTTGGAATGTTGATGTGATGAGAAAATTTGATTA
TACTAGGAAAATAGAATCACTTGATGGTTGAGCTTTTTTTTTAAGACTTATTTATTTTATGTAAGTGAGT
ACACTGCTTCTCTCTTCAGACACACCAGAAGAGGGCATCAGATCCCATTAAGATGGCTGTGAGCCACCAT
GTGGTTGCTGGGAATTGAACTCAGGACCTCTGGAAAGGCAGTCAGTGCTCTTTTTTTGTTTAAAGATTTA
TTTATTTTTATGAATACAGTGTCACTGTCTTCATACACACAAGAGCTCGAGCTGTGAGGGCCTATTTCCC
ATGATTCCTTCATATTTGCATATACGATACAAGGCTGTTAGAGAGATAATTGGAATTAATTTGACTGTAA
ACACAAAGATATTAGTACAAAATACGTGACGTAGAAAGTAATAATTTCTTGGGTAGTTTGCAGTTTTAAA
ATTATGTTTTAAAATGGACTATCATATGCTTACCGTAACTTGAAAGTATTTCGATTTCTTGGCTTTATAT
ATCTTGTGGAAAGGACCAAACACCGACTGAGTATAAACTTGTGGGTTTTAGAGCTAGAAATAGCAAGTTA
AAATAAGGCTAGTCCGTTATCAACTTGAAAAAGTGGCACCGAGTCGGTGCTTTTTTGTTTGGCGCGCCTA
TGGCTTAATTAACATGGCGGCCGCATTCTACCGGGTAGGGGAGGCGCTTTTCCCAAGGCAGTCTGGAGCA
TGCGCTTTAGCAGCCCCGCTGGGCACTTGGCGCTACACAAGTGGCCTCTGGCCTCGCACACATTCCACAT
CCACCGGTAGGCGCCAACCGGCTCCGTTCTTTGGTGGCCCCTTCGCGCCACCTTCTACTCCTCCCCTAGT
CAGGAAGTTCCCCCCCGCCCCGCAGCTCGCGTCGTGCAGGACGTGACAAATGGAAGTAGCACGTCTCACT
AGTCTCGTGCAGATGGACAGCACCGCTGAGCAATGGAAGCGGGTAGGCCTTTGGGGCAGCGGCCAATAGC
AGCTTTGCTCCTTCGCTTTCTGGGCTCAGAGGCTGGGAAGGGGTGGGTCCGGGGGCGGGCTCAGGGGCGG
GCTCAGGGGCGGGGCGGGCGCCCGAAGGTCCTCCGGAGGCCCGGCATTCTGCACGCTTCAAAAGCGCACG
TCTGCCGCGCTGTTCTCCTCTTCCTCATCTCCGGGACCCGGGATGCCCAAGAAGAAGAGGAAGGTGTCCA
ATTTACTGACCGTACACCAAAATTTGCCTGCATTACCGGTCGATGCAACGAGTGATGAGGTTCGCAAGAA
CCTGATGGACATGTTCAGGGATCGCCAGGCGTTTTCTGAGCATACCTGGAAAATGCTTCTGTCCGTTTGC
CGGTCGTGGGCGGCATGGTGCAAGTTGAATAACCGGAAATGGTTTCCCGCAGAACCTGAAGATGTTCGCG
ATTATCTTCTATATCTTCAGGCGCGCGGTCTGGCAGTAAAAACTATCCAGCAACATTTGGGCCAGCTAAA
CATGCTTCATCGTCGGTCCGGGCTGCCACGACCAAGTGACAGCAATGCTGTTTCACTGGTTATGCGGCGG
ATCCGAAAAGAAAACGTTGATGCCGGTGAACGTGCAAAACAGGCTCTAGCGTTCGAACGCACTGATTTCG
ACCAGGTTCGTTCACTCATGGAAAATAGCGATCGCTGCCAGGATATACGTAATCTGGCATTTCTGGGGAT
TGCTTATAACACCCTGTTACGTATAGCCGAAATTGCCAGGATCAGGGTTAAAGATATCTCACGTACTGAC
GGTGGGAGAATGTTAATCCATATTGGCAGAACGAAAACGCTGGTTAGCACCGCAGGTGTAGAGAAGGCAC
TTAGCCTGGGGGTAACTAAACTGGTCGAGCGATGGATTTCCGTCTCTGGTGTAGCTGATGATCCGAATAA
CTACCTGTTTTGCCGGGTCAGAAAAAATGGTGTTGCCGCGCCATCTGCCACCAGCCAGCTATCAACTCGC
GCCCTGGAAGGGATTTTTGAAGCAACTCATCGATTGATTTACGGCGCTAAGGATGACTCTGGTCAGAGAT
ACCTGGCCTGGTCTGGACACAGTGCCCGTGTCGGAGCCGCGCGAGATATGGCCCGCGCTGGAGTTTCAAT
ACCGGAGATCATGCAAGCTGGTGGCTGGACCAATGTAAATATTGTCATGAACTATATCCGTAACCTGGAT
AGTGAAACAGGGGCAATGGTGCGCCTGCTGGAAGATGGCGATTAGCCATGTTTAAGGGTTCCTCTAGTGT
ACACGCGTTGTGCCTTCTAGTTGCCAGCCATCTGTTGTTTGCCCCTCCCCCGTGCCTTCCTTGACCCTGG
AAGGTGCCACTCCCACTGTCCTTTCCTAATAAAATGAGGAAATTGCATCGCATTGTCTGAGTAGGTGTCA
TTCTATTCTGGGGGGTGGGGTGGGGCAGGACAGCAAGGGGGAGGATTGGGAAGACAATAGCAGGCATGCT
GGGGAACGCGTGATATCAGATCTGTTACGTAGATAAGTAGCATGGCGGGTTAATCATTAACTACAAGGAA
CCCCTAGTGATGGAGTTGGCCACTCCCTCTCTGCGCGCTCGCTCGCTCACTGAGGCCGGGCGACCAAAGG
TCGCCCGACGCCCGGGCTTTGCCCGGGCGGCCTCAGTGAGCGAGCGAGCGCGCAGCTGCCTGCAGGTCGA
CTCTAGAGGATCCCCGGGTACCGAGCTCGAATTCACTGGCCGTCGTTTTACAACGTCGTGACTGGGAAAA
CCCTGGCGTTACCCAACTTAATCGCCTTGCAGCACATCCCCCTTTCGCCAGCTGGCGTAATAGCGAAGAG
GCCCGCACCGATCGCCCTTCCCAACAGTTGCGCAGCCTGAATGGCGAATGGCGCCTGATGCGGTATTTTC
TCCTTACGCATCTGTGCGGTATTTCACACCGCATA
[95 nt withheld, positions 4866-4960]
T
[46 nt withheld, positions 4962-5007]
C
[141 nt withheld, positions 5009-5149]
CCTTTGACGTTGGAGTCCACGTTCTTT
[37 nt withheld, positions 5177-5213]
ACTCTATCTCGGGCTATTCTTTTGATTTATAAGGGATTTTGCCGATTTCGGTCTATTGGTTAAAAAATGA
GCTGATTTAACAAAAATTTAACGCGAATTTTAACAAAATATTAACGTTTACAATTTTATGGTGCACTCTC
AGTACAATCTGCTCTGATGCCGCATAGTTAAGCCAGCCCCGACACCCGCCAACACCCGCTGACGCGCCCT
GACGGGCTTGTCTGCTCCCGGCATCCGCTTACAGACAAGCTGTGACCGTCTCCGGGAGCTGCATGTGTCA
GAGGTTTTCACCGTCATCACCGAAACGCGCGAGACGAAAGGGCCTCGTGATACGCCTATTTTTATAGGTT
AATGTCATGATAATAATGGTTTCTTAGACGTCAGGTGGCACTTTTCGGGGAAATGTGCGCGGAACCCCTA
TTTGTTTATTTTTCTAAATACATTCAAATATGTATCCGCTCATGAGACAATAACCCTGATAAATGCTTCA
ATAATATTGAAAAAGGAAGAGTATGAGTATTCAACATTTCCGTGTCGCCCTTATTCCCTTTTTTGCGGCA
TTTTGCCTTCCTGTTTTTGCTCACCCAGAAACGCTGGTGAAAGTAAAAGATGCTGAAGATCAGTTGGGTG
CACGAGTGGGTTACATCGAACTGGATCTCAACAGCGGTAAGATCCTTGAGAGTTTTCGCCCCGAAGAACG
TTTTCCAATGATGAGCACTTTTAAAGTTCTGCTATGTGGCGCGGTATTATCCCGTATTGACGCCGGGCAA
GAGCAACTCGGTCGCCGCATACACTATTCTCAGAATGACTTGGTTGAGTACTCACCAGTCACAGAAAAGC
ATCTTACGGATGGCATGACAGTAAGAGAATTATGCAGTGCTGCCATAACCATGAGTGATAACACTGCGGC
CAACTTACTTCTGACAACGATCGGAGGACCGAAGGAGCTAACCGCTTTTTTGCACAACATGGGGGATCAT
GTAACTCGCCTTGATCGTTGGGAACCGGAGCTGAATGAAGCCATACCAAACGACGAGCGTGACACCACGA
TGCCTGTAGCAATGGCAACAACGTTGCGCAAACTATTAACTGGCGAACTACTTACTCTAGCTTCCCGGCA
ACAATTAATAGACTGGATGGAGGCGGATAAAGTTGCAGGACCACTTCTGCGCTCGGCCCTTCCGGCTGGC
TGGTTTATTGCTGATAAATCTGGAGCCGGTGAGCGTGGGTCTCGCGGTATCATTGCAGCACTGGGGCCAG
ATGGTAAGCCCTCCCGTATCGTAGTTATCTACACGACGGGGAGTCAGGCAACTATGGATGAACGAAATAG
ACAGATCGCTGAGATAGGTGCCTCACTGATTAAGTATTGGTAACTGTCAGACCAAGTTTACTCATATATA
CTTTAGATTGATTTAAAACTTCATTTTTAATTTAAAAGGATCTAGGTGAAGATCCTTTTTGATAATCTCA
TGACCAAAATCCCTTAACGTGAGTTTTCGTTCCACTGAGCGTCAGACCCCGTAGAAAAGATCAAAGGATC
TTCTTGAGATCCTTTTTTTCTGCGCGTAATCTGCTGCTTGCAAACAAAAAAACCACCGCTACCAGCGGTG
GTTTGTTTGCCGGATCAAGAGCTACCAACTCTTTTTCCGAAGGTAACTGGCTTCAGCAGAGCGCAGATAC
CAAATACTGTTCTTCTAGTGTAGCCGTAGTTAGGCCACCACTTCAAGAACTCTGTAGCACCGCCTACATA
CCTCGCTCTGCTAATCCTGTTACCAGTGGCTGCTGCCAGTGGCGATAAGTCGTGTCTTACCGGGTTGGAC
TCAAGACGATAGTTACCGGATAAGGCGCAGCGGTCGGGCTGAACGGGGGGTTCGTGCACACAGCCCAGCT
TGGAGCGAACGACCTACACCGAACTGAGATACCTACAGCGTGAGCTATGAGAAAGCGCCACGCTTCCCGA
AGGGAGAAAGGCGGACAGGTATCCGGTAAGCGGCAGGGTCGGAACAGGAGAGCGCACGAGGGAGCTTCCA
GGGGGAAACGCCTGGTATCTTTATAGTCCTGTCGGGTTTCGCCACCTCTGACTTGAGCGTCGATTTTTGT
GATGCTCGTCAGGGGGGCGGAGCCTATGGAAAAACGCCAGCAACGCGGCCTTTTTACGGTTCCTGGCCTT
TTGCTGGCCTTTTGCTCACATGTTCTTTCCTGCGTTATCCCCTGATTCTGTGGATAACCGTATTACCGCC
TTTGAGTGAGCTGATACCGCTCGCCGCAGCCGAACGACCGAGCGCAGCGAGTCAGTGAGCGAGGAAGCGG
AAGAGCGCCCAATACGCAAACCGCCTCTCCCCGCGCGTTGGCCGATTCATTAATGCAGCTGGCACGACAG
GTTTCCCGACTGGAAAGCGGGCAGTGAGCGCAACGCAATTAATGTGAGTTAGCTCACTCATTAGGCACCC
CAGGCTTTACACTTTATGCTTCCGGCTCGTATGTTGTGTGGAATTGTGAGCGGATAACAATTTCACACAG
GAAACAGCTATGACCATGATTACGCCAAGCTTGCATG
Features (pLannotate 1.2.2; 22 found; start..end, strand, type, name):
     12..39      +  repeat_region  AAV2 ITR (fragment): inverted terminal repeat of adeno-associated virus serotype 2 inverted
     68..95      +  repeat_region  AAV2 ITR (fragment): inverted terminal repeat of adeno-associated virus serotype 2 inverted
   1231..1341    +  CDS            KRAS (fragment): RASK_MELGA - Experimental evidence at protein level: Swiss-Prot protein existence level 1. Ras proteins bind GDP/GTP and possess intrinsic GTPase activity. Plays an important role in the regulation of cell proliferation. May play a role in promoting oncogenic events by inducing transcriptional silencing of tumor suppressor genes (TSGs). From Meleagris gallopavo (Wild turkey).
   2226..2466    +  promoter       U6 promoter: RNA polymerase III promoter for human U6 snRNA
   2495..2570    +  misc_RNA       gRNA scaffold: guide RNA scaffold for the Streptococcus pyogenes CRISPR/Cas9 system
   2623..3115    +  promoter       PGK promoter: mouse phosphoglycerate kinase 1 promoter
   3145..4175    +  CDS            Cre (fragment): site-specific recombinase Cre is a site-specific recombinase from bacteriophage P1. Recombination occurs at loxP sequences.
   4209..4415    +  polyA_signal   bGH poly(A) signal: bovine growth hormone polyadenylation signal
   4476..4616    +  repeat_region  AAV2 ITR: inverted terminal repeat of adeno-associated virus serotype 2 inverted
   4651..4808    +  CDS            lacZα (fragment): LacZα fragment of β-galactosidase; lacZ fragment
   4814..4865    -  misc_feature   bom (fragment): basis of mobility region from pBR322
   4884..5339    +  rep_origin     f1 ori (sequence partly withheld): f1 bacteriophage origin of replication; arrow indicates direction of (+) strand synthesis
   5340..5389    -  misc_feature   bom (fragment): basis of mobility region from pBR322
   5491..5526    -  CDS            rop (fragment): Rop protein, which maintains plasmids at low copy number; rop
   5621..5725    +  promoter       AmpR promoter: bla
   5726..6586    +  CDS            AmpR: β-lactamase; bla; confers resistance to ampicillin, carbenicillin, and related antibiotics
   6757..7345    +  rep_origin     ori: high-copy-number ColE1/pMB1/pBR322/pUC origin of replication
   7528..7620    +  CDS            lacI (fragment): lac repressor; lacI; The lac repressor binds to the lac operator to inhibit transcription in E. coli. This inhibition can be relieved by adding lactose or isopropyl-β-D-thiogalactopyranoside (IPTG).
   7633..7654    +  protein_bind   CAP binding site: CAP binding activates transcription in the presence of cAMP. E. coli catabolite activator protein
   7669..7699    +  promoter       lac promoter: promoter for the E. coli lac operon
   7707..7723    +  protein_bind   lac operator: The lac repressor binds to the lac operator to inhibit transcription in E. coli. This inhibition can be relieved by adding lactose or isopropyl-β-D-thiogalactopyranoside (IPTG). lac repressor encoded by lacI
   7760..8       -  misc_feature   MCS (fragment) (across the origin): pUC18/19 multiple cloning site
