[The description below was written by a language model from this plasmid's Addgene catalogue record and pLannotate feature annotations shown in this document.]
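Description:
AAV-KrasG12A/sgKras/Cre is an adeno-associated virus transfer plasmid built on the 388-MCS AAV backbone, designed to deliver three functional components to mouse cells in a single AAV genome. In bacteria it is maintained as a high-copy plasmid through a ColE1/pUC-type origin and selected with ampicillin (β-lactamase). The backbone also carries an f1 origin and remnants of lac and pBR322 sequences. AAV2 inverted terminal repeats flank the payload and provide the signals for replication and packaging. The annotation detects a complete ITR downstream of the cassette but only short ITR fragments upstream, which may reflect the difficulty of sequencing and annotating these repeats.

The first payload element is a roughly 2 kb mouse Kras genomic fragment that serves as a homology-directed repair template. The annotated KRAS coding fragment is matched to an avian ortholog only by sequence conservation. The template carries the G12A codon change, silent changes that disrupt the sgRNA target and PAM so the repaired allele is not recut, a block of wobble-position substitutions that acts as a barcode, and engineered AvrII and BsiWI sites used for cloning the variant segment. Downstream, a human U6 promoter drives a Kras-targeting guide fused to the S. pyogenes Cas9 scaffold, which directs cutting at the endogenous locus to stimulate HDR. A mouse PGK promoter then expresses Cre recombinase, terminated by a bGH polyadenylation signal. No Cas9 is annotated on the vector, so it must be supplied by the recipient cells or animal. Cre would act on floxed alleles in the host. The associated work used such vectors for multiplexed in vivo HDR and tumor barcoding to compare the oncogenicity of Kras variants.
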