Addgene plasmid #99849: AAV-KrasG12A/sgKras/Cre
Purpose: Expresses Cre-recombinase, a barcoded HDR template to introduce a G12A mutation into the endogenous Kras locus, and a Kras-targeting sgRNA to enhance HDR.
Depositing lab: Monte Winslow. Depositing organization: Stanford University. Publication: Multiplexed in vivo homology-directed repair and tumor barcoding enables parallel quantification of Kras variant oncogenicity. Winters IP, Chiou SH, Paulk NK, McFarland CD, Lalgudi PV, Ma RK, Lisowski L, Connolly AJ, Petrov DA, Kay MA, Winslow MM. Nat Commun. 2017 Dec 12;8(1):2053. doi: 10.1038/s41467-017-01519-y. PubMed 29233960.
Backbone
  Vector backbone: 388-MCS AAV
  Backbone size w/o insert (bp): 5958
  Vector type: Mammalian Expression, AAV, Cre/Lox
Growth in bacteria
  Bacterial resistance: Ampicillin, 100 μg/mL
  Growth temperature: 37°C
  Growth strain: NEB Stable
  Copy number: High Copy
Gene/Insert
  Gene/Insert name: Kras
  gRNA/shRNA sequence: GACTGAGTATAAACTTGTGG
  Species: M. musculus (mouse)
  Insert size (bp): 2014
  Mutation: AvrII site (CAAAGG>CCTAGG), PAM/sgRNA mutations (GACTGAGTATAAACTTGTGGTGG>GACTGAGTATAAACTAGTAGTCG), G12A mutation (GGT>GCT), Barcode = (AGGCAAGAGCGCCTTGACGATA>GGGCAAGTCGGCCCTTACCATC), BsiWI site (CGTGCG>CGTACG)
  Entrez Gene: Kras (a.k.a. K-Ras, K-Ras 2, K-ras, Ki-ras, Kras-2, Kras2, c-K-ras, c-Ki-ras, p21B, ras)
  Cloning method: Restriction Enzyme; 5′ cloning site NcoI, AvrII (not destroyed); 3′ cloning site BsiWI, XhoI (not destroyed)
Terms and licenses: Academic/Nonprofit Terms; Industry Terms: Not Available to Industry
How to cite: AAV-KrasG12A/sgKras/Cre was a gift from Monte Winslow (Addgene plasmid # 99849 ; http://n2t.net/addgene:99849 ; RRID:Addgene_99849)
